Addgene plasmid #70884: pFOSGE_COF3E09
Purpose: Gateway entry clone
Depositing lab: Alexander Stark. Depositing organization: Research Institute of Molecular Pathology (IMP). Publication: Transcriptional regulators form diverse groups with context-dependent regulatory functions. Stampfel G, Kazmar T, Frank O, Wienerroither S, Reiter F, Stark A. Nature. 2015 Nov 9. doi: 10.1038/nature15545. PubMed 26550828.
Backbone
  Vector backbone: pDONR221
  Backbone manufacturer: Invitrogen
  Backbone size w/o insert (bp): 4762
  Vector type: Gateway entry vector
Growth in bacteria
  Bacterial resistance: Kanamycin, 50 μg/mL
  Growth temperature: 37°C
  Growth strain: DH5alpha
  Copy number: High Copy
Gene/Insert
  Gene/Insert name: CG11412 (alt names: FBgn0024362; CG11412, FBtr0070208)
  Species: D. melanogaster (fly)
  Insert size (bp): 1074
  Cloning method: Gateway Cloning
  Sequencing primers: 5′ M13-F20; 3′ M13R
Terms and licenses: Academic/Nonprofit Terms; Industry Terms: Not Available to Industry
How to cite: pFOSGE_COF3E09 was a gift from Alexander Stark (Addgene plasmid # 70884 ; http://n2t.net/addgene:70884 ; RRID:Addgene_70884)
