[The description below was written by a language model from this plasmid's Addgene catalogue record.]
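Description:
pFOSGE_COF3E09 is a Gateway entry clone built on the Invitrogen pDONR221 donor vector and carrying the Drosophila melanogaster gene CG11412 as an insert of about 1.1 kb. It is a bacterial cloning plasmid rather than an expression construct. It is maintained at high copy number in standard E. coli cloning strains and selected with kanamycin. No feature table accompanies the record, so the exact positions of the origin, resistance cassette and recombination sites are not documented here. The insert was introduced by Gateway cloning, which for a pDONR vector normally means a BP recombination that replaces the donor's counter-selectable cassette with the gene of interest and leaves it flanked by attL sites. M13 forward and reverse primer sites on either side of the insert are listed for sequence verification.

As an entry clone, the plasmid has no stated promoter, tag or reporter driving CG11412, and the record does not say whether the insert includes a stop codon or is a full-length open reading frame, although a specific fly transcript identifier is given as an alternative name. Its role is to serve as a shuttle, since an LR recombination reaction can move the CG11412 sequence into any compatible Gateway destination vector, which then supplies the promoter, fusion partners and host-specific elements. The clone was deposited in connection with a study of Drosophila transcriptional regulators and their context-dependent regulatory functions, which suggests it belongs to a larger collection of factor-encoding entry clones intended for transfer into assay vectors. The record itself gives the purpose only as a Gateway entry clone.
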