>Addgene plasmid #70884 | pFOSGE_COF3E09 | addgene partial sequence | sequence record 129996 | M13-F20 5'-TGTAAAACGACGGCCAGT-3'
TTTTGACTGATAGTGACCTGTTCGTTGCAACAAATTGATGAGCAATGCTTTTTTATAATGCCAACTTTGT
ACAAAAAAGCAGGCTTCATGGCGGATGCCCAGGCAGCGGCGGCCGGAAAGAAGAATGGCCAGGTGGAGGC
ACAGACACCCAGCAATGGACACGTTCAGCACCAAGAGGAGGAGGCGACGGAAGACCAGGAGCCAGCGCAG
GAACTCAGAGGCCTGCTTAAAAAGATGCACCTTTGCAATGGCCATGGTCACAAGGAGCAGGAGGCTCGGC
CGCTTGGGGAGGTCGTCAATGGCCATGCACATGGGCACAGCAACAACAATCGCATTCGCTGCACAAGCGG
CAGCAGCAACAACAACAACAGCACTCACAACAACAACAGCGTGGACAGCAGCAACAACAACCGCAAGCAG
CGAAGAGAAGGAGGCGACGGCGGAGGATCGGATTCGAACTCCCTCAAACCGGAGGAGAAGCCCATAACAG
CCACAAGCAAAACCACTGCCAACATACACCCAACCACAACGACGGACCCAAAACCAAAAGTGTCGGAGGA
TGTAGCTGTGGAACAGGGAGTGCATGTGGCGACGGGGAGTGGCCACAGTCGGGAGCAGGAGAGGAAGCAA
CCGCCCTCCGACTATGCAGAGGGGGCCACGCCCACCATTACAGCACAGCTCCAACTGCCGGAACCTGCCA
TTTCAGCCGACGAGATCGTA
