>Addgene plasmid #70884 | pFOSGE_COF3E09 | addgene partial sequence | sequence record 129997 | M13-Rev 5'-CAGGAAACAGCTATGACC-3'
AATAATGATTTTATTTTGACTGATAGTGACCTGTTCGTTGCAACAAATTGATAAGCAATGCTTTCTTATA
ATGCCAACTTTGATACAAGAAAGCTGGGTCTCTAAACCAGAGCTTCAGCCGCAGCGCGTCCACCCCGTTA
AGATAGTAGCGGAACAGCCGCTTATCTCGCACGAAGCCCAAGTTCTCGTAGAGCCGCAAAGCCGGCTGGT
TACGCATCTCCGTCTCAAGCACCACCTCGTCGGCATTGTCGGCCAGCATTGCCTCTATGGCCTTGGTGAC
CAGCGTGGTGCCGATTTTGAGCTTGCGATACTCCTTGCGCACGGCCAGCATGGCGATGTAGCCGCGCCGC
ACGTTCATGTGCATATCCAGCTTGCACACGATGGCGCCCACGTACTGATTGTCGTGCGAGGCGAGGAAGC
AGAGTTTTGACCAATTGTAGATGAAGTAGCGATACGTGTATATCGAGTACGGCTCGGACAGCTCCGCCTG
GATCAATCGCATGATGTCATGCATTTGGTGTTCAGCCTCGTATTCCTTATATACGATCTCGTCGGCTGAA
ATGGCAGGTTCCGGCAGTTGGAGCTGTGCTGTAAT
