>Addgene plasmid #70884 | pFOSGE_COF3E09 | depositor partial sequence | sequence record 129999 | Insert sequence
ATGGCGGATGCCCAGGCAGCGGCGGCCGGAAAGAAGAATGGCCAGGTGGAGGCACAGACACCCAGCAATG
GACACGTTCAGCACCAAGAGGAGGAGGCGACGGAAGACCAGGAGCCAGCGCAGGAACTCAGAGGCCTGCT
TAAAAAGATGCACCTTTGCAATGGCCATGGTCACAAGGAGCAGGAGGCTCGGCCGCTTGGGGAGGTCGTC
AATGGCCATGCACATGGGCACAGCAACAACAATCGCATTCGCTGCACAAGCGGCAGCAGCAACAACAACA
ACAGCACTCACAACAACAACAGCGTGGACAGCAGCAACAACAACCGCAAGCAGCGAAGAGAAGGAGGCGA
CGGCGGAGGATCGGATTCGAACTCCCTCAAACCGGAGGAGAAGCCCATAACAGCCACAAGCAAAACCACT
GCCAACATACACCCAACCACAACGACGGACCCAAAACCAAAAGTGTCGGAGGATGTAGCTGTGGAACAGG
GAGTGCATGTGGCGACGGGGAGTGGCCACAGTCGGGAGCAGGAGAGGAAGCAACCGCCCTCCGACTATGC
AGAGGGGGCCACGCCCACCATTACAGCACAGCTCCAACTGCCGGAACCTGCCATTTCAGCCGACGAGATC
GTATATAAGGAATACGAGGCTGAACACCAAATGCATGACATCATGCGATTGATCCAGGCGGAGCTGTCCG
AGCCGTACTCGATATACACGTATCGCTACTTCATCTACAATTGGTCAAAACTCTGCTTCCTCGCCTCGCA
CGACAATCAGTACGTGGGCGCCATCGTGTGCAAGCTGGATATGCACATGAACGTGCGGCGCGGCTACATC
GCCATGCTGGCCGTGCGCAAGGAGTATCGCAAGCTCAAAATCGGCACCACGCTGGTCACCAAGGCCATAG
AGGCAATGCTGGCCGACAATGCCGACGAGGTGGTGCTTGAGACGGAGATGCGTAACCAGCCGGCTTTGCG
GCTCTACGAGAACTTGGGCTTCGTGCGAGATAAGCGGCTGTTCCGCTACTATCTTAACGGGGTGGACGCG
CTGCGGCTGAAGCTCTGGTTTAGA
